Addgene plasmid #147551: pAc5.1B-EGFP-HsTNRC6C_1207-1609-M2WA-CIM1-2mut_T
Purpose: Insect Expression of HsTNRC6C_1207-1609-M2WA-CIM1-2mut
Depositing lab: Elisa Izaurralde. Depositing organization: Max Planck Institute for Developmental Biology. Publication: GW182 proteins cause PABP dissociation from silenced miRNA targets in the absence of deadenylation. Zekri L, Kuzuoglu-Ozturk D, Izaurralde E. EMBO J. 2013 Apr 3;32(7):1052-65. doi: 10.1038/emboj.2013.44. Epub 2013 Mar 5. PubMed 23463101.
Backbone
  Vector backbone: Unknown
  Vector type: Insect Expression
Growth in bacteria
  Bacterial resistance: Ampicillin, 100 μg/mL
  Growth temperature: 37°C
  Growth strain: DH5alpha
  Copy number: Low Copy
Gene/Insert
  Gene/Insert name: HsTNRC6C_1207-1609-M2WA-CIM1-2mut
  Species: H. sapiens (human)
  Entrez Gene: TNRC6C
  Cloning method: Unknown
Terms and licenses: Academic/Nonprofit Terms; Industry Terms: Not Available to Industry
Depositor comments: sequence given by NCBI: NM_018996.3 Plasmids from this collection were made available to the research community and donated after the lab closed. Please note that the sequence provided by the depositing laboratory may be theoretical/predicted or based on Sanger sequencing results. There may be discrepancies between sequencing results obtained by Addgene and the depositor sequence. If an Addgene verified sequence is not available, please contact before placing your order to request that our lab fully sequence the plasmid.
How to cite: pAc5.1B-EGFP-HsTNRC6C_1207-1609-M2WA-CIM1-2mut_T was a gift from Elisa Izaurralde (Addgene plasmid # 147551 ; http://n2t.net/addgene:147551 ; RRID:Addgene_147551)
