[The description below was written by a language model from this plasmid's Addgene catalogue record and pLannotate feature annotations shown in this document.]
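Description:
pAc5.1B-EGFP-HsTNRC6C_1207-1609-M2WA-CIM1-2mut_T is a 7.5 kb insect-cell expression plasmid. The catalogue lists the backbone as unknown, but the name and annotated parts point to a pAc5.1-type vector. Expression is driven by the Drosophila melanogaster actin 5C (Ac5) promoter, a strong constitutive promoter commonly used for transient expression in Drosophila cell lines, and an SV40 polyadenylation signal lies downstream of the coding region. In bacteria the plasmid replicates from a ColE1/pUC-type origin and is selected with ampicillin through the β-lactamase gene and its own promoter. The repository page lists it as low copy, although the origin is annotated as a high-copy type. Short fragments annotated as SV40 large T antigen and a tetracycline resistance gene appear to be non-functional backbone remnants.

The payload is an N-terminal EGFP fused to a fragment of human TNRC6C, one of the GW182-family proteins that act as scaffolds in miRNA-mediated silencing by bridging Argonaute proteins to the CCR4-NOT and PAN deadenylase complexes. The name indicates residues 1207–1609, numbered against the cited NCBI reference transcript, and mutations designated M2WA and CIM1-2mut. The record does not define these changes, though the labels suggest alterations of specific interaction motifs. A V5 epitope tag is annotated just downstream of the insert, but the record does not show whether it is in frame and translated.

The associated publication concerns how GW182 proteins cause PABP to dissociate from silenced miRNA targets without deadenylation. The construct is therefore probably a mutant silencing-region fragment used to test which motifs are needed for partner binding or repression, with EGFP available for detection or pull-down.
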