Features (pLannotate 1.2.2; 10 found; start..end, strand, type, name):
     56..2568    +  promoter       Ac5 promoter: Drosophila melanogaster actin 5C promoter
   2588..3304    +  CDS            EGFP: EGFP is a basic (constitutively fluorescent) green fluorescent protein published in 1996, derived from Aequorea victoria. It is reported to be a rapidly-maturing weak dimer with moderate acid sensitivity.
   3347..4798    +  CDS            TNRC6C (fragment): TNR6C_HUMAN - Also known as KIAA1582. Experimental evidence at protein level: Swiss-Prot protein existence level 1. Plays a role in RNA-mediated gene silencing by micro-RNAs (miRNAs). Required for miRNA-dependent translational repression of complementary mRNAs by argonaute family proteins. As scaffoldng protein associates with argonaute proteins bound to partially complementary mRNAs and simultaneously can recruit CCR4-NOT and PAN deadenylase complexes. From Homo sapiens (Human).
   4824..4865    +  CDS            V5 tag: epitope tag from simian virus 5
   4965..5099    -  polyA_signal   SV40 poly(A) signal: SV40 polyadenylation signal
   5122..5206    -  CDS            large T antigen (fragment): large T antigen from SV40 (simian virus 40)
   5207..5677    +  CDS            TcR (fragment): tetracycline efflux protein; tet; confers resistance to tetracycline
   5721..6309    -  rep_origin     ori: high-copy-number ColE1/pMB1/pBR322/pUC origin of replication
   6480..7340    -  CDS            AmpR: β-lactamase; bla; confers resistance to ampicillin, carbenicillin, and related antibiotics
   7341..7445    -  promoter       AmpR promoter: bla
>Addgene plasmid #147551 | pAc5.1B-EGFP-HsTNRC6C_1207-1609-M2WA-CIM1-2mut_T | depositor full sequence | sequence record 289998 | Full Sequence
CTTCAAGGAATTAATTCTATATTCTAAAAACACAAATGATACTTCTAAAAAAAATCATGAATGGCATCAA
CTCTGAATCAAATCTTTGCAGATGCACCTACTTCTCATTTCCACTGTCACATCATTTTTCCAGATCTCGC
TGCCTGTTATGTGGCCCACAAACCAAGACACGTTTTATGGCCATTAAAGCTGGCTGATCGTCGCCAAACA
CCAAATACATATCAATATGTACATTCGAGAAAGAAGCGATCAAAGAAGCGTCTTCGGGCGAGTAGGAGAA
TGCGGAGGAGAAGGAGAACGAGCTGATCTAGTATCTCTCCACAATCCAATGCCAACTGACCAACTGGCCA
TATTCGGAGCAATTTGAAGCCAATTTCCATCGCCTGGCGATCGCTCCATTCTTGGCTATATGTTTTTCAC
CGTTCCCGGGGCCATTTTCAAAGACTCGTCGGTAAGATAAGATTGTGTCACTCGCTGTCTCTCTTCATTT
GTCGAAGAATGCTGAGGAATTTCGCGATGACGTCGGCGAGTATTTTGAAGAATGAGAATAATTTGTATTT
ATACGAAAATCAGTTAGTGGAATTTTCTACAAAAACATGTTATCTATAGATAATTTTGTTGCAAAATATG
TTGACTATGACAAAGATTGTATGTATATACCTTTAATGTATTCTCATTTTCTTATGTATTTATAATGGCA
ATGATGATACTGATGATATTTTAAGATGATGCCAGACCACAGGCTGATTTCTGCGTCTTTTGCCGAACGC
AGTGCATGTGCGGTTGTTGTTTTTTGGAATAGTTTCAATTTTCGGACTGTCCGCTTTGATTTCAGTTTCT
TGGCTTATTCAAAAAGCAAAGTAAAGCCAAAAAAGCGAGATGGCAATACCAAATGCGGCAAAACGGTAGT
GGAAGGAAAGGGGTGCGGGGCAGCGGAAGGAAGGGTGGGGCGGGGCGTGGCGGGGTCTGTGGCTGGGCGC
GACGTCACCGACGTTGGAGCCACTCCTTTGACCATGTGTGCGTGTGTGTATTATTCGTGTCTCGCCACTC
GCCGGTTGTTTTTTTCTTTTTATCTCGCTCTCTCTAGCGCCATCTCGTACGCATGCTCAACGCACCGCAT
GTTGCCGTGTCCTTTATGCGTCATTTTGGCTCGAAATAGGCAATTATTTAAACAAAGATTAGTCAACGAA
AACGCTAAAATAAATAAGTCTACAATATGGTTACTTATTGCCATGTGTGTGCAGCCAACGATAGCAACAA
AAGCAACAACACAGTGGCTTTCCCTCTTTCACTTTTTGTTTGCAAGCGCGTGCGAGCAAGACGGCACGAC
CGGCAAACGCAATTACGCTGACAAAGAGCAGACGAAGTTTTGGCCGAAAAACATCAAGGCGCCTGATACG
AATGCATTTGCAATAACAATTGCGATATTTAATATTGTTTATGAAGCTGTTTGACTTCAAAACACACAAA
AAAAAAAATAAAACAAATTATTTGAAAGAGAATTAGGAATCGGACAGCTTATCGTTACGGGCTAACAGCA
CACCGAGACGAAATAGCTTACCTGACGTCACAGCCTCTGGAAGAACTGCCGCCAAGCAGAGAGAGAGAGA
AAAAGAGGGAGAGCAGCTTAGACCGCATGTGCTTGTGTGTGAGGCGTCTCTCTCTTCGTCTCCTGTTTGC
GCAAACGCATAGACTGCACTGAGAAAATCGATTACCTATTTTTTATGAATGAATATTTGCACTATTACTA
TTCAAAACTATTAAGATAGCAATCACATTCAATAGCCAAATACTATACCACCTGAGCGATGCAACGAAAT
GATCAATTTGAGCAAAAATGCTGCATATTTAGGACGGCATCATTATAGAAATGCTTCTTGCTGTGTACTT
TTCTCTCGTCTGGCAGCTGTTTCGCCGTTATTGTTAAAACCGGCTTAAGTTAGGTGTGTTTTCTACGACT
AGTGATGCCCCTACTAGAAGATGTGTGTTGCACAAATGTCCCTGAATAACCAATTTGAAGTGCAGATAGC
AGTAAACGTAAGCTAATATGAATATTATTTAACTGTAATGTTTTAATATCGCTGGACATTACTAATAAAC
CCACTATAAACACATGTACATATGTATGTTTTGGCATACAATGAGTAGTTGGGGAAAAAATGTGTAAAAG
CACCGTGACCATCACAGCATAAAGATAACCAGCTGAAGTATCGAATATGAGTAACCCCCAAATTGAATCA
CATGCCGCAACTGATAGGACCCATGGAAGTACACTCTTCATGGCGATATACAAGACACACACAAGCACGA
ACACCCAGTTGCGGAGGAAATTCTCCGTAAATGAAAACCCAATCGGCGAACAATTCATACCCATATATGG
TAAAAGTTTTGAACGCGACTTGAGAGCGGAGAGCATTGCGGCTGATAAGGTTTTAGCGCTAAGCGGGCTT
TATAAAACGGGCTGCGGGACCAGTTTTCATATCACTACCGTTTGAGTTCTTGTGCTGTGTGGATACTCCT
CCCGACACAAAGCCGCTCCATCAGCCAGCAGTCGTCTAATCCAGAGACCCCGGATCGGGGTACCAACATG
GTGAGCAAGGGCGAGGAGCTGTTCACCGGGGTGGTGCCCATCCTGGTCGAGCTGGACGGCGACGTAAACG
GCCACAAGTTCAGCGTGTCCGGCGAGGGCGAGGGCGATGCCACCTACGGCAAGCTGACCCTGAAGTTCAT
CTGCACCACCGGCAAGCTGCCCGTGCCCTGGCCCACCCTCGTGACCACCCTGACCTACGGCGTGCAGTGC
TTCAGCCGCTACCCCGACCACATGAAGCAGCACGACTTCTTCAAGTCCGCCATGCCCGAAGGCTACGTCC
AGGAGCGCACCATCTTCTTCAAGGACGACGGCAACTACAAGACCCGCGCCGAGGTGAAGTTCGAGGGCGA
CACCCTGGTGAACCGCATCGAGCTGAAGGGCATCGACTTCAAGGAGGACGGCAACATCCTGGGGCACAAG
CTGGAGTACAACTACAACAGCCACAACGTCTATATCATGGCCGACAAGCAGAAGAACGGCATCAAGGTGA
ACTTCAAGATCCGCCACAACATCGAGGACGGCAGCGTGCAGCTCGCCGACCACTACCAGCAGAACACCCC
CATCGGCGACGGCCCCGTGCTGCTGCCCGACAACCACTACCTGAGCACCCAGTCCGCCCTGAGCAAAGAC
CCCAACGAGAAGCGCGATCACATGGTCCTGCTGGAGTTCGTGACCGCCGCCGGGATCACTCTCGGCATGG
ACGAGCTGTACAAGCCAAGCTTGAATTCTGCAGATATCCAGCACAGTGGCGGCCGCGCCCAGGCCCTGCT
CGTGAAGCAGCCACCGCGGCAGCCGCCCCCGCGGCGCCTGTCTCTGCACCCCTCTGCAGGCAAATCGGCC
ATGGACAGCTTCCCCTCGCACCCACAGACTCCCGGCCTACCTGACCTGCAGACCAAAGAGCAGCAGTCTT
CACCCAACACCTTTGCTCCTTACCCTCTCGCTGGACTGAACCCAAACATGAATGTCAACAGCATGGACAT
GACCGGTGGCTTGTCGGTGAAGGACCCATCCCAGTCCCAGTCACGCCTCCCCCAGTGGACGCACCCCAAC
TCCATGGATAACTTGCCCAGTGCCGCTTCCCCCCTGGAGCAGAACCCTAGCAAGCATGGTGCTATCCCTG
GAGGTCTAAGCATTGGGCCTCCAGGTAAGTCCTCCATTGATGACTCCTATGGCCGGTACGATTTAATCCA
GAACAGTGAGTCACCAGCCAGTCCTCCCGTAGCTGTTCCCCATAGCTGGTCACGTGCCAAATCTGACAGT
GATAAAATCTCAAATGGCTCTAGCATCAACTGGCCCCCAGAATTCCATCCGGGAGTTCCATGGAAAGGAC
TGCAGAATATTGACCCTGAGAATGACCCTGACGTCACTCCTGGCAGTGTCCCCACTGGGCCTACCATCAA
CACCACCATCCAGGATGTCAACCGCTACCTCCTCAAGAGTGGAGGTAAACTGTCAGACATCAAATCGACG
GCGTCCTCTGGCCCTACCTCCCACACGCAAGCCTCTCTGTCTCATGAACTAGCGAAGGTGCCCAGAAACA
GTACTGCACCCACGAGGCCACCTCCAGGGTTAACCAATCCCAAGCCCTCCTCCACCGCGGGTGCCAGCCC
CCTCGGCGCGACCAGCTCCTACTCCTCGGGTTCTGCCGCGAGCACCGACACCTCAGGAAGAACCAGCAGC
TGGCTCGTTCTTCGAAACCTCACTCCCCAGATTGATGGTTCTACACTGCGGACATTGTGTTTGCAACATG
GGCCTCTTATCACATTCCACCTGAATCTGACTCAAGGCAATGCTGTGGTCCGGTACAGCTCCAAGGAGGA
GGCTGCCAAGGCCCAGAAGTCTCTGCACATGTGCGTCCTGGGAAACACTACCATCCTGGCCGAGTTCGCT
GGTGAAGAAGAAGTGAATCGCTTCTTAGCCCAAGGCCAGGCGCTGCCACCCACTTCCAGCTGGCAGTCCA
GCAGCGCGTCCAGCCAGCCGCGGCTCAGCGCAGCGGGCAGCTCCCATGGCCTGGTACGCAGCGACGCTGG
CCACTGGAACGCCCCGTGCCTGGGTGGCAAGGGGAGCAGTGAGCTGGCGGCGGCCGGGGTGCCCCAGTAC
TCCAGCAGCGCGGCGGCCCCGCCCAGCGCCGACGACAGCAGGGTGATAGGCAGCCCCACGCCGCTAACCA
CCCTGCTGCCTGGGGACCTGCTCAGCGGGGAGTCCCTGTAGTCTAGAGGGCCCGCGGTTCGAAGGTAAGC
CTATCCCTAACCCTCTCCTCGGTCTCGATTCTACGCGTACCGGTCATCATCACCATCACCATTGAGTTTA
AACCCGCTGATCAGCCTCGACTGTGCCTTCTAAGGCCTGAGCTCGCTGATCAGCCTCGATCGAGGATCCA
GACATGATAAGATACATTGATGAGTTTGGACAAACCACAACTAGAATGCAGTGAAAAAAATGCTTTATTT
GTGAAATTTGTGATGCTATTGCTTTATTTGTAACCATTATAAGCTGCAATAAACAAGTTAACAACAACAA
TTGCATTCATTTTATGTTTCAGGTTCAGGGGGAGGTGTGGGAGGTTTTTTAAAGCAAGTAAAACCTCTAC
AAATGTGGTATGGCTGATTATGATCAGTCGACCGATGCCCTTGAGAGCCTTCAACCCAGTCAGCTCCTTC
CGGTGGGCGCGGGGCATGACTATCGTCGCCGCACTTATGACTGTCTTCTTTATCATGCAACTCGTAGGAC
AGGTGCCGGCAGCGCTCTGGGTCATTTTCGGCGAGGACCGCTTTCGCTGGAGCGCGACGATGATCGGCCT
GTCGCTTGCGGTATTCGGAATCTTGCACGCCCTCGCTCAAGCCTTCGTCACTGGTCCCGCCACCAAACGT
TTCGGCGAGAAGCAGGCCATTATCGCCGGCATGGCGGCCGACGCGCTGGGCTACGTCTTGCTGGCGTTCG
CGACGCGAGGCTGGATGGCCTTCCCCATTATGATTCTTCTCGCTTCCGGCGGCATCGGGATGCCCGCGTT
GCAGGCCATGCTGTCCAGGCAGGTAGATGACGACCATCAGGGACAGCTTCAAGGATCGCTCGCGGCTCTT
ACCAGCCAGCAAAAGGCCAGGAACCGTAAAAAGGCCGCGTTGCTGGCGTTTTTCCATAGGCTCCGCCCCC
CTGACGAGCATCACAAAAATCGACGCTCAAGTCAGAGGTGGCGAAACCCGACAGGACTATAAAGATACCA
GGCGTTTCCCCCTGGAAGCTCCCTCGTGCGCTCTCCTGTTCCGACCCTGCCGCTTACCGGATACCTGTCC
GCCTTTCTCCCTTCGGGAAGCGTGGCGCTTTCTCAATGCTCACGCTGTAGGTATCTCAGTTCGGTGTAGG
TCGTTCGCTCCAAGCTGGGCTGTGTGCACGAACCCCCCGTTCAGCCCGACCGCTGCGCCTTATCCGGTAA
CTATCGTCTTGAGTCCAACCCGGTAAGACACGACTTATCGCCACTGGCAGCAGCCACTGGTAACAGGATT
AGCAGAGCGAGGTATGTAGGCGGTGCTACAGAGTTCTTGAAGTGGTGGCCTAACTACGGCTACACTAGAA
GGACAGTATTTGGTATCTGCGCTCTGCTGAAGCCAGTTACCTTCGGAAAAAGAGTTGGTAGCTCTTGATC
CGGCAAACAAACCACCGCTGGTAGCGGTGGTTTTTTTGTTTGCAAGCAGCAGATTACGCGCAGAAAAAAA
GGATCTCAAGAAGATCCTTTGATCTTTTCTACGGGGTCTGACGCTCAGTGGAACGAAAACTCACGTTAAG
GGATTTTGGTCATGAGATTATCAAAAAGGATCTTCACCTAGATCCTTTTAAATTAAAAATGAAGTTTTAA
ATCAATCTAAAGTATATATGAGTAAACTTGGTCTGACAGTTACCAATGCTTAATCAGTGAGGCACCTATC
TCAGCGATCTGTCTATTTCGTTCATCCATAGTTGCCTGACTCCCCGTCGTGTAGATAACTACGATACGGG
AGGGCTTACCATCTGGCCCCAGTGCTGCAATGATACCGCGAGACCCACGCTCACCGGCTCCAGATTTATC
AGCAATAAACCAGCCAGCCGGAAGGGCCGAGCGCAGAAGTGGTCCTGCAACTTTATCCGCCTCCATCCAG
TCTATTAATTGTTGCCGGGAAGCTAGAGTAAGTAGTTCGCCAGTTAATAGTTTGCGCAACGTTGTTGCCA
TTGCTGCAGGCATCGTGGTGTCACGCTCGTCGTTTGGTATGGCTTCATTCAGCTCCGGTTCCCAACGATC
AAGGCGAGTTACATGATCCCCCATGTTGTGCAAAAAAGCGGTTAGCTCCTTCGGTCCTCCGATCGTTGTC
AGAAGTAAGTTGGCCGCAGTGTTATCACTCATGGTTATGGCAGCACTGCATAATTCTCTTACTGTCATGC
CATCCGTAAGATGCTTTTCTGTGACTGGTGAGTACTCAACCAAGTCATTCTGAGAATAGTGTATGCGGCG
ACCGAGTTGCTCTTGCCCGGCGTCAACACGGGATAATACCGCGCCACATAGCAGAACTTTAAAAGTGCTC
ATCATTGGAAAACGTTCTTCGGGGCGAAAACTCTCAAGGATCTTACCGCTGTTGAGATCCAGTTCGATGT
AACCCACTCGTGCACCCAACTGATCTTCAGCATCTTTTACTTTCACCAGCGTTTCTGGGTGAGCAAAAAC
AGGAAGGCAAAATGCCGCAAAAAAGGGAATAAGGGCGACACGGAAATGTTGAATACTCATACTCTTCCTT
TTTCAATATTATTGAAGCATTTATCAGGGTTATTGTCTCATGAGCGGATACATATTTGAATGTATTTAGA
AAAATAAACAAATAGGGGTTCCGCGCACATTTCCCCGAAAAGTGCCACCTGACGTCTAAGAAACCATTAT
TATCATGACATTAACCTATAAAAATAGGCGTATCACGAGGCCCTTTCGT
